Addgene plasmid #130174: pRDAX-491 GFP[1] L3 Stuffer/Intein3 L4 GFP[2] IRES mCherry GFP(1-9)
Purpose: PPI (BiFC/TriFC) assay vector
Depositing lab: Gary Lewin. Depositing organization: Max-Delbrueck-Centrum fuer Molekulare Medizin (MDC).
Backbone
  Vector backbone: custom built
  Vector type: Mammalian Expression
Growth in bacteria
  Bacterial resistance: Ampicillin, 100 μg/mL
  Growth temperature: 37°C
  Growth strain: DH5alpha
  Copy number: High Copy
Gene/Insert
  Gene/Insert name: GFP
  Species: M. musculus (mouse)
  Cloning method: Restriction Enzyme; 5′ cloning site unknown (unknown if destroyed); 3′ cloning site unknown (unknown if destroyed)
Terms and licenses: Academic/Nonprofit Terms; Industry Terms: Not Available to Industry
How to cite: pRDAX-491 GFP[1] L3 Stuffer/Intein3 L4 GFP[2] IRES mCherry GFP(1-9) was a gift from Gary Lewin (Addgene plasmid # 130174 ; http://n2t.net/addgene:130174 ; RRID:Addgene_130174)
