[The description below was written by a language model from this plasmid's Addgene catalogue record and pLannotate feature annotations shown in this document.]
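Description:
pRDAX-491 GFP[1] L3 Stuffer/Intein3 L4 GFP[2] IRES mCherry GFP(1-9) is a custom-built, 5.7 kb mammalian expression plasmid designed as an assay vector for protein–protein interactions by bimolecular or trimolecular fluorescence complementation (BiFC/TriFC). It is propagated in E. coli as a high-copy plasmid through a ColE1/pUC-type origin. Selection uses ampicillin resistance from a β-lactamase gene that the annotation places under a cat promoter. The bacterial module is insulated by the T3Te, T7Te and tonB transcription terminators.

The mammalian cassette is driven by a CMV enhancer fused to the chicken β-actin promoter (a CAG-style arrangement). A very short match to the tight TRE promoter follows, and it probably reflects shared minimal-promoter sequence rather than a functional Tet-responsive element. The first open reading frame carries two small GFP-derived fragments, annotated as short hits to TagGFP2 and Folding Reporter GFP. These correspond to the GFP[1] and GFP[2] pieces in the name and are most likely short tags of the split-GFP system, though the record does not define them. They flank a linker-bounded central region (L3 and L4) called Stuffer/Intein3. The annotation detects a calmodulin-like fragment within this region, but the record does not explain its role; it may be a placeholder to be replaced by test proteins.

An EMCV IRES then allows translation of mCherry from the same transcript, followed by a large GFP fragment consistent with the GFP(1-9) detector. How mCherry and GFP(1-9) are joined is not annotated. A PGK polyadenylation signal ends the unit. Green fluorescence would thus report reconstitution of GFP from the small tags and the detector, while mCherry marks transfected cells and allows normalisation. The catalogue lists the insert species as mouse, which the fluorescent-protein annotations do not support.
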