Features (pLannotate 1.2.2; 16 found; start..end, strand, type, name):
    185..564     +  enhancer       CMV enhancer: human cytomegalovirus immediate early enhancer
    566..841     +  promoter       chicken β-actin promoter: No description available
    867..883     +  promoter       tight TRE promoter (fragment): Tet-responsive promoter PTight, consisting of seven tet operator sequences followed by the minimal CMV promoter
    929..952     +  CDS            TagGFP2 (fragment): monomeric green fluorescent protein, also known as mTagGFP mammalian codon-optimized
    982..1332    +  CDS            CALMA_ARBPU (fragment): Experimental evidence at protein level: Swiss-Prot protein existence level 1. Calmodulin mediates the control of a large number of enzymes, ion channels and other proteins by Ca(2+). Among the enzymes to be stimulated by the calmodulin-Ca(2+) complex are a number of protein kinases and phosphatases. From Arbacia punctulata (Punctuate sea urchin).
   1486..1572    +  CDS            Folding Reporter GFP (fragment): Folding Reporter GFP is a basic (constitutively fluorescent) green fluorescent protein published in 1999, derived from Aequorea victoria.
   1613..2199    +  misc_feature   IRES2: internal ribosome entry site (IRES) of the encephalomyocarditis virus (EMCV)
   2209..2913    +  CDS            mCherry: mCherry is a basic (constitutively fluorescent) red fluorescent protein published in 2004, derived from Discosoma sp.. It is reported to be a very rapidly-maturing monomer with low acid sensitivity.
   2986..3567    +  CDS            Trp-less GFP (fragment): Trp-less GFP is a fluorescent protein published in 2012, derived from Aequorea victoria.
   3598..3803    +  polyA_signal   PGK poly(A) signal (fragment): mouse phosphoglycerate kinase 1 polyadenylation signal
   3977..4006    +  terminator     T3Te terminator: phage T3 early transcription terminator
   4028..4615    +  rep_origin     ori: high-copy-number ColE1/pMB1/pBR322/pUC origin of replication
   4627..4654    -  terminator     T7Te terminator: phage T7 early transcription terminator
   4678..5538    -  CDS            AmpR: β-lactamase; bla; confers resistance to ampicillin, carbenicillin, and related antibiotics
   5539..5641    -  promoter       cat promoter: promoter of the E. coli cat gene encoding chloramphenicol acetyltransferase
   5642..2       -  terminator     tonB terminator (across the origin): bidirectional E. coli tonB-P14 transcription terminator
>Addgene plasmid #130174 | pRDAX-491 GFP[1] L3 Stuffer/Intein3 L4 GFP[2] IRES mCherry GFP(1-9) | addgene full sequence | sequence record 271331 | Addgene NGS Result
CTTTCTGCTATGGAGGTCAGGTATGATTTAAATGGTCAGTATTGAGCGATATCTAGAGAATTCGTATAGG
TCTTGTATTCAGTCTCGCACTTTAGACATGGTCTTCTGCTGCCCGTGGTCCTCTATTCGTCGGATGTTCT
GTCGATTCTTCCTGTCTATCTGGACTGGATCTGATATCATCGTCGACATTGATTATTGACTAGTTATTAA
TAGTAATCAATTACGGGGTCATTAGTTCATAGCCCATATATGGAGTTCCGCGTTACATAACTTACGGTAA
ATGGCCCGCCTGGCTGACCGCCCAACGACCCCCGCCCATTGACGTCAATAATGACGTATGTTCCCATAGT
AACGCCAATAGGGACTTTCCATTGACGTCAATGGGTGGAGTATTTACGGTAAACTGCCCACTTGGCAGTA
CATCAAGTGTATCATATGCCAAGTACGCCCCCTATTGACGTCAATGACGGTAAATGGCCCGCCTGGCATT
ATGCCCAGTACATGACCTTATGGGACTTTCCTACTTGGCAGTACATCTACGTATTAGTCATCGCTATTAC
CATGGTCGAGGTGAGCCCCACGTTCTGCTTCACTCTCCCCATCTCCCCCCCCTCCCCACCCCCAATTTTG
TATTTATTTATTTTTTAATTATTTTGTGCAGCGATGGGGGCGGGGGGGGGGGGGGCGCGCGCCAGGCGGG
GCGGGGCGGGGCGAGGGGCGGGGCGGGGCGAGGCGGAGAGGTGCGGCGGCAGCCAATCAGAGCGGCGCGC
TCCGAAAGTTTCCTTTTATGGCGAGGCGGCGGCGGCGGCGGCCCTATAAAAAGCGAAGCGCGCGGCGGGC
GGGAGTCGCTGCGTTGGGACTTAGCCTTTAGTGAACCGTCAGAATTAATTCAGATCGATCTACAGCGCCA
CCATGGATCTGCCTGATGACCACTACCTGAGCACACAGACCATCCTCTCCAAGGACCTTAACAGTGGAGG
CGACCAACTGACAGAAGAGCAGATTGCAGAGTTCAAAGAAGCCTTCTCATTATTCGACAAGGATGGGGAC
GGCACCATCACCACAAAGGAACTTGGCACCGTTATGAGGTCGCTTGGACAAAACCCAACGGAAGCAGAAT
TGCAGGATATGATCAATGAAGTCGATGCTGATGGCAATGGAACGATTTACTTTCCTGAACTTCTTACTAT
GCTGGCTAGAAAAATGAAGGACACAGACAGCGAAGAGGAAATCCGAGAAGCATTCCGTGTTTTTGACAAG
GATGGGAACGGCTACATCAGCGCTGCTGAATTACGTCACGTCATGACAAACCTCGGGGAGAAGTTAACAG
ATGAAGAAGTTGATGAAATGATAAGGGAAGCAGATATCGATGGTGATGGCCAAGTAAACTATGAAGAGTT
TGTACAAATGATGACAGCAAAGGGGGGGAAGAGGCGCTGGCAGAAAACAGGCCATGCTGTCCGAATAATA
GGAAGACTGAAGAAGATCTCCAGCTCCGGGGCACTGGCGTCGGGAGGCGAAAAGAGGGACCACATGGTGC
TGCTCGAGTACGTCACAGCAGCTGGCATCACCGATGCCAGCTAATGCTTAGATAAGTGAGAATTCAGATC
CGCCCCTCTCCCTCCCCCCCCCCTAACGTTACTGGCCGAAGCCGCTTGGAATAAGGCCGGTGTGCGTTTG
TCTATATGTTATTTTCCACCATATTGCCGTCTTTTGGCAATGTGAGGGCCCGGAAACCTGGCCCTGTCTT
CTTGACGAGCATTCCTAGGGGTCTTTCCCCTCTCGCCAAAGGAATGCAAGGTCTGTTGAATGTCGTGAAG
GAAGCAGTTCCTCTGGTAGCTTCTTGAAGACAAACAACGTCTGTAGCGACCCTTTGCAGGCAGCGGAACC
CCCCACCTGGCGACAGGTGCCTCTGCGGCCAAAAGCCACGTGTATAAGATACACCTGCAAAGGCGGCACA
ACCCCAGTGCCACGTTGTGAGTTGGATAGTTGTGGAAAGAGTCAAATGGCTCTCCTCAAGCGTATTCAAC
AAGGGGCTGAAGGATGCCCAGAAGGTACCCCATTGTATGGGATCTGATCTGGGGCCTCGGTACACATGCT
TTACATGTGTTTAGTCGAGGTTAAAAAAACGTCTAGGCCCCCCGAACCACGGGGACGTGGTTTTCCTTTG
AAAAACACGATGATAATATGGCCACAACCATGGGTGCAGTGAGCAAGGGCGAGGAGGATAACATGGCCAT
CATCAAGGAGTTCATGCGCTTCAAGGTGCACATGGAGGGCTCCGTGAACGGCCACGAGTTCGAGATCGAG
GGCGAGGGCGAGGGCCGCCCCTACGAGGGCACCCAGACCGCCAAGCTGAAGGTGACCAAGGGTGGCCCCC
TGCCCTTCGCCTGGGACATCCTGTCCCCTCAGTTCATGTACGGCTCCAAGGCCTACGTGAAGCACCCCGC
CGACATCCCCGACTACTTGAAGCTGTCCTTCCCCGAGGGCTTCAAGTGGGAGCGCGTGATGAACTTCGAG
GACGGCGGCGTGGTGACCGTGACCCAGGACTCCTCCCTGCAGGACGGCGAGTTCATCTACAAGGTGAAGC
TGCGCGGCACCAACTTCCCCTCCGACGGCCCCGTAATGCAGAAGAAGACCATGGGCTGGGAGGCCTCCTC
CGAGCGGATGTACCCCGAGGACGGCGCCCTGAAGGGCGAGATCAAGCAGAGGCTGAAGCTGAAGGACGGC
GGCCACTACGACGCTGAGGTCAAGACCACCTACAAGGCCAAGAAGCCCGTGCAGCTGCCCGGCGCCTACA
ACGTCAACATCAAGTTGGACATCACCTCCCACAACGAGGACTACACCATCGTGGAACAGTACGAACGCGC
CGAGGGCCGCCACTCCACCGGCGGCATGGACGAGCTGTACAAGAGCGGCGCTACTAACTTCAGCCTGCTG
AAGCAGGCTGGCGACGTGGAGGAGAACCCTGGACCTTCTGGAAGAAAAGGCGAAGAGCTGTTTACAGGGG
TTGTGCCTATCCTCATTGAGCTCGATGGAGATGTCAACGGCCACAAGTTCTTTGTGAGAGGGGAAGGAGA
AGGTGACGCTACTATCGGCAAACTGTCTCTGAAGTTCATTTGCACTACCGGGAAGTTGCCCGTACCATGG
CCAACACTGGTAACTACGCTGACATATGGAGTCCAGTGTTTCAGCCGTTATCCGGATCACATGAAGAGGC
ATGACTTCTTTAAATCCGCAATGCCTGAGGGATATGTCCAAGAGAGGACCATCTACTTTAAGGACGACGG
TACCTACAAAACCCGAGCTGAAGTGAAGTTTGAGGGTGACACTCTGGTGAATCGGATTGAGCTCAAAGGC
ATCGACTTCAAGGAGGATGGCAACATCTTGGGCCATAAGCTGGAGTACAACTTCAACAGTCACAAGGTGT
ACATCACAGCCGACAAACAGAACAATGGGATTAAGGCCAACTTCACCATACGCCACAATGTGGAAGATGG
CTCAGTCCAACTTGCGGACCATTACCAGCAGAATACGCCTATAGGGGATGGACCCGTTCTTCTGCCCTAG
GTTGCCTTGAGCATCTGACTTCTGGCTAAATTGATGATCTATTAAACAATAAAGATGTCCACATGGAAGT
TTTTTCCTGTCATACTTTGTTAAGAAGGGTGAGAACAGAGTACCTACATTTTGAATGGAAGGATTGGAGC
TACGGGGGTGGGGGTGGGGTGGGATTAGATAAATGCCTGCTCTTTACTGAAGGCTCTTTACTATTGCTTT
ATGATAATGTTTCATAGTTGGATCGAACACATATTGATCCTCGTCACAACCACACCAGCACACCTCAAAT
CCCACACCACTCCCACAATTACCATTCACTCAACAAACTCACACATCCCACGATAACGAATTCAAGCTTG
ATATCATTCAGGACGAGCCTCAGACTCCAGCGTAACTGGACTGCAATCAACTCACTGGCTCACCTTCACG
GGTGGGCCTTTCTTCGGTAGAAAATCAAAGGATCTTCTTGAGATCCTTTTTTTCTGCGCGTAATCTGCTG
CTTGCAAACAAAAAAACCACCGCTACCAGCGGTGGTTTGTTTGCCGGATCAAGAGCTACCAACTCTTTTT
CCGAGGTAACTGGCTTCAGCAGAGCGCAGATACCAAATACTGTTCTTCTAGTGTAGCCGTAGTTAGGCCA
CCACTTCAAGAACTCTGTAGCACCGCCTACATACCTCGCTCTGCTAATCCTGTTACCAGTGGCTGCTGCC
AGTGGCGATAAGTCGTGTCTTACCGGGTTGGACTCAAGACGATAGTTACCGGATAAGGCGCAGCGGTCGG
GCTGAACGGGGGGTTCGTGCACACAGCCCAGCTTGGAGCGAACGACCTACACCGAACTGAGATACCTACA
GCGTGAGCTATGAGAAAGCGCCACGCTTCCCGAAGGGAGAAAGGCGGACAGGTATCCGGTAAGCGGCAGG
GTCGGAACAGGAGAGCGCACGAGGGAGCTTCCAGGGGGAAACGCCTGGTATCTTTATAGTCCTGTCGGGT
TTCGCCACCTCTGACTTGAGCATCGATTTTTGTGATGCTCGTCAGGGGGGCGGAGCCTATGGAAAAACGC
CAGCAACGCAGAAAGGCCCACCCGAAGGTGAGCCAGGTGATTACATTTGGGCCCTCATTACCAATGCTTA
ATCAGTGAGGCACCTATCTCAGCGATCTGTCTATTTCGTTCATCCATAGTTGCCTGACTCCCCGTCGTGT
AGATAACTACGATGCGGGAGGGCTTACCATCTGGCCCCAGTGCTGCAATGATACCGCGAGAACCACGCTC
ACCGGCTCCAGATTTATCAGCAATAAACCAGCCAGCCGGGAGGGCCGAGCGCAGAAGTGATCCTGCAACT
TTATCCGCCTCCATCCAGTCTATTAATTGTTGCCGGGAAGCTAGAGTAAGTAGTTCGCCAGTTAATAGTT
TGCGCAACGTTGTTGCCATTGCTACAGGCATCGTGGTGTCACGCTCGTCGTTTGGTATGGCTTCATTCAG
CTCCGGTTCCCAACGATCAAGGCGAGTTACATGATCCCCCATGTTGTGCAAAAAAGCGGTTAGCTCCTTC
GGTCCTCCGATCGTTGCCAGAAGTAAGTTGGCCGCAGTGTTATCACTCATGGTTATGGCAGCACTGCATA
ATTCTCTTACTGTCATGCCATCCGTGAGATGCTTTTCTGTGACTGGTGAGTACTCAACCAAGTCATTCTG
AGAATAGTGTATGCGGCGACCGAGTTGCTCTTGCCCGGCGTCAATACGGGATAATACCGCGCCACATAGC
AGAACTTTAAAAGTGCTCATCATTGGAAAACGTTCTTCGGGGCGTAAACTCTCAAGGATCTTACCGCTGT
TGAGATCCAGTTCGATGTAACCCACTCGTGCACCCAACTGATCTTCAGCATCTTTTACTTTCACCAGCGT
TTCTGGGTGAGCAAAAACAGGAAGGCAAAATGCCGCAAAAAAGGGAATAAGGGCGACACGGAAATGTTGA
ATACTCATTTTAGCTTCCTTAGCTCCTGAAAATCTCGATAACTCAAAAAATACGCCCGGTAGTGATCTTA
TTTCATTATGGTGAAAGTTGGAACCTCTTACGTGCCGATCAAGTCAAAAGCCTCCGGTCGGAGGCTTTTG
A
